Addgene plasmid #43201: I-TGTG
Depositing lab: Chad Cowan & Kiran Musunuru. Depositing organization: Harvard University. Publication: A TALEN Genome-Editing System for Generating Human Stem Cell-Based Disease Models. Ding Q, Lee YK, Schaefer EA, Peters DT, Veres A, Kim K, Kuperwasser N, Motola DL, Meissner TB, Hendriks WT, Trevisan M, Gupta RM, Moisan A, Banks E, Friesen M, Schinzel RT, Xia F, Tang A, Xia Y, Figueroa E, Wann A, Ahfeldt T, Daheron L, Zhang F, Rubin LL, Peng LF, Chung RT, Musunuru K, Cowan CA. Cell Stem Cell. 2012 Dec 12. pii: S1934-5909(12)00645-5. doi: 10.1016/j.stem.2012.11.011. PubMed 23246482.
Backbone
  Vector backbone: pCRII-TOPO
  Backbone manufacturer: Invitrogen
  Backbone size w/o insert (bp): 3973
  Vector type: Bacterial Cloning
Growth in bacteria
  Bacterial resistance: Ampicillin and Kanamycin, 100 & 50 μg/mL
  Growth temperature: 37°C
  Growth strain: Top10
  Copy number: High Copy
Gene/Insert
  Gene/Insert name: I-TGTG
  Species: Synthetic
  Insert size (bp): 424
  Cloning method: TOPO Cloning
  Sequencing primers: 5′ T7; 3′ M13-rev
Terms and licenses: Academic/Nonprofit Terms; Industry Terms: Not Available to Industry
How to cite: I-TGTG was a gift from Chad Cowan & Kiran Musunuru (Addgene plasmid # 43201 ; http://n2t.net/addgene:43201 ; RRID:Addgene_43201)
