[The description below was written by a language model from this plasmid's Addgene catalogue record.]
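Description:
I-TGTG is a bacterial cloning plasmid built on the commercial pCRII-TOPO backbone (about 4.0 kb without insert), into which a 424 bp synthetic insert was placed by TOPO cloning. It is a high-copy plasmid maintained in E. coli, and the record lists both ampicillin and kanamycin resistance, consistent with the dual markers carried by this backbone. No feature table accompanies the entry, so the origin of replication and other backbone elements are not individually documented. The listed sequencing primers (T7 on the 5′ side, M13 reverse on the 3′ side) show that the insert sits in the standard cloning site flanked by those primer sites. The vector is classed purely as a cloning plasmid, and no promoter intended to express the insert in any host is described.

The insert is described only by its name and as synthetic; the record does not spell out its composition. The plasmid was deposited in connection with a TALEN genome-editing system developed for generating human stem cell-based disease models. In that context, the name suggests a pre-assembled module of TAL effector repeats specifying the four-base sequence T-G-T-G. The "I" prefix probably denotes its position or class within a library of such modules, and the insert size is roughly what four TAL repeats would occupy. This interpretation is an inference from the name, size and associated publication rather than a recorded fact. On that reading, the plasmid would serve as a storage and source vector from which the repeat block is taken and combined with other modules to assemble a full-length custom TALEN array in a separate expression vector, rather than being used on its own in cells.
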