>Addgene plasmid #43201 | I-TGTG | depositor partial sequence | sequence record 58466 | I-TGTG sequence 424 bps
CGTCTCCTGACCCCAGAGCAGGTCGTGGCCATTGCCTCGAATGGAGGGGGCAAACAGGCGTTGGAAACCG
TACAACGATTGCTGCCGGTGCTGTGCCAAGCGCACGGACTCACCCCAGAGCAGGTCGTGGCAATCGCGAG
CAATAACGGCGGAAAACAGGCTTTGGAAACGGTGCAGAGGCTCCTTCCAGTGCTGTGCCAAGCGCACGGC
CTCACCCCAGAGCAGGTCGTGGCCATTGCCTCGAATGGAGGGGGCAAACAGGCGTTGGAAACCGTACAAC
GATTGCTGCCGGTGCTGTGCCAAGCGCACGGATTAACCCCAGAGCAGGTCGTGGCAATCGCGAGCAATAA
CGGCGGAAAACAGGCTTTGGAAACGGTGCAGAGGCTCCTTCCAGTGCTGTGCCAAGCGCACGGCTTAAGA
GACG
