>Addgene plasmid #43201 | I-TGTG | addgene partial sequence | sequence record 61976 | M13-F20 5'-TGTAAAACGACGGCCAGT-3'
TTNGGCGATTGGGCCCTCTGATGCATGCTCGAGCGGCCGCCAGTGTGATGGATATCTGCAGAATTCGCCC
TTATATAGATGCCGTCCTAGCGCGTCTCCTGACCCCAGAGCAGGTCGTGGCCATTGCCTCGAATGGAGGG
GGCAAACAGGCGTTGGAAACCGTACAACGATTGCTGCCGGTGCTGTGCCAAGCGCACGGACTCACCCCAG
AGCAGGTCGTGGCAATCGCGAGCAATAACGGCGGAAAACAGGCTTTGGAAACGGTGCAGAGGCTCCTTCC
AGTGCTGTGCCAAGCGCACGGCCTCACCCCAGAGCAGGTCGTGGCCATTGCCTCGAATGGAGGGGGCAAA
CAGGCGTTGGAAACCGTACAACGATTGCTGCCGGTGCTGTGCCAAGCGCACGGATTAACCCCAGAGCAGG
TCGTGGCAATCGCGAGCAATAACGGCGGAAAACAGGCTTTGGAAACGGTGCAGAGGCTCCTTCCAGTGCT
GTGCCAAGCGCACGGCTTAAGAGACGTGGGCACAGGAAAGATACTTAAGGGCGAATTCCAGCACACTGGC
GGCCGTTACTAGTGGATCCGAGCTCGGTACCAAGCTTGATGCATAGCTTGAGTATTCTATAGTGTCACCT
AAATAGCTTGGCGTAATCATGGTCATAGCTGTTTCCTGTGTGAAATTGTTATCCGCTCACAATTCCACAC
AACATACGAGCCGGAAGCATAAAGTGTAAAGCCTGGGGTGCCTAATGAGTGAGCTAACTCACATTAATTG
CGTTGCGCTCACTGCCCGCTTTCCAGTCGGGAAACCTGTCGTGCCAGCTGCATTAATGAATCG
